>Addgene plasmid #230118 | AiP12601 - pAAV-AiE0768m-minBG-SYFP2-WPRE3-BGHpA (Alias: CN2601) | addgene full sequence | sequence record 461849 | Addgene NGS Result
CCTGCAGGCAGCTGCGCGCTCGCTCGCTCACTGAGGCCGCCCGGGCGTCGGGCGACCTTTGGTCGCCCGG
CCTCAGTGAGCGAGCGAGCGCGCAGAGAGGGAGTGGCCAACTCCATCACTAGGGGTTCCTGCGGCCGCAC
GCGTTGCAGATTATAATTCTATGGAAACTGACTGTTTTAAACATAAATTTTAGACCTCTTCTCAAGGTGT
GGCAATCCTCAACAGCTTCTGGTATGCATAGACCACATTTGTATTCACCATTAATGCATAAGAAAAACAT
TTTGGTTGCCAGTTTGGAGCTAAATTGATAAATCTGCTACAAGCATTTGTGCATGAGTTTGTGTGTAAAT
ATGCTTTTTACTTACTTAGGATGAATATACAAGGATAGCATTGTTATATTGCTTGACATTTGCATATTCA
ATTTTATAGAGAATGCACAGCAATTTTGGTATCTGTCTGTACCCTTTCATATTTTATGCTCAACATTTGA
GTCACTTGGTTTCTTGGCATCATTATGAATTTTTAATGGTCTTACTTTTAAAAAATATGCTTTAACTCAT
CTTAGAATTATATCACATTTCCCCTTCCAGTCTCTCCTAGACATCCCTCCCTCAAACAGCCCTTGTGTGC
TCCTGCCTTCAGTTCATAGCCTGTTTTACTTTATTATTATTATTGCTCTCTGTGTGTGCACGAGCTCGGG
CTGGGCATAAAAGTCAGGGCAGAGCCATCTATTGCTTACATTTGCTTCTGGGATCCAGATCTTTCGAAGC
TAGCGCTACCGGTCGCCACCATGGTGAGCAAGGGCGAGGAGCTGTTCACCGGGGTGGTGCCCATCCTGGT
CGAGCTGGACGGCGACGTAAACGGCCACAAGTTCAGCGTGTCCGGCGAGGGCGAGGGCGATGCCACCTAC
GGCAAGCTGACCCTGAAGCTGATCTGCACCACCGGCAAGCTGCCCGTGCCCTGGCCCACCCTCGTGACCA
CCCTGGGCTACGGCGTGCAGTGCTTCGCCCGCTACCCCGACCACATGAAGCAGCACGACTTCTTCAAGTC
CGCCATGCCCGAAGGCTACGTCCAGGAGCGCACCATCTTCTTCAAGGACGACGGCAACTACAAGACCCGC
GCCGAGGTGAAGTTCGAGGGCGACACCCTGGTGAACCGCATCGAGCTGAAGGGCATCGACTTCAAGGAGG
ACGGCAACATCCTGGGGCACAAGCTGGAGTACAACTACAACAGCCACAACGTCTATATCACCGCCGACAA
GCAGAAGAACGGCATCAAGGCCAACTTCAAGATCCGCCACAACATCGAGGACGGCGGCGTGCAGCTCGCC
GACCACTACCAGCAGAACACCCCCATCGGCGACGGCCCCGTGCTGCTGCCCGACAACCACTACCTGAGCT
ACCAGTCCAAGCTGAGCAAAGACCCCAACGAGAAGCGCGATCACATGGTCCTGCTGGAGTTCGTGACCGC
CGCCGGGATCACTCTCGGCATGGACGAGCTGTACAAGTAAGTCGACGGCGCGCCGCGGCCGCGAATTCGA
TATCATAATCAACCTCTGGATTACAAAATTTGTGAAAGATTGACTGGTATTCTTAACTATGTTGCTCCTT
TTACGCTATGTGGATACGCTGCTTTAATGCCTTTGTATCATGCTATTGCTTCCCGTATGGCTTTCATTTT
CTCCTCCTTGTATAAATCCTGGTTAGTTCTTGCCACGGCGGAACTCATCGCCGCCTGCCTTGCCCGCTGC
TGGACAGGGGCTCGGCTGTTGGGCACTGACAATTCCGTGGCTCGAGAGATCTTCGACTGTGCCTTCTAGT
TGCCAGCCATCTGTTGTTTGCCCCTCCCCCGTGCCTTCCTTGACCCTGGAAGGTGCCACTCCCACTGTCC
TTTCCTAATAAAATGAGGAAATTGCATCGCATTGTCTGAGTAGGTGTCATTCTATTCTGGGGGGTGGGGT
GGGGCAGGACAGCAAGGGGGAGGATTGGGAAGACAATAGCAGGCATGAGATCTCACGTGCGGACCGAGCG
GCCGCAGGAACCCCTAGTGATGGAGTTGGCCACTCCCTCTCTGCGCGCTCGCTCGCTCACTGAGGCCGGG
CGACCAAAGGTCGCCCGACGCCCGGGCTTTGCCCGGGCGGCCTCAGTGAGCGAGCGAGCGCGCAGCTGCC
TGCAGGGGCGCCTGATGCGGTATTTTCTCCTTACGCATCTGTGCGGTATTTCACACCGCATA
[95 nt withheld, positions 2233-2327]
T
[46 nt withheld, positions 2329-2374]
C
[141 nt withheld, positions 2376-2516]
CCTTTGACGTTGGAGTCCACGTTCTTT
[37 nt withheld, positions 2544-2580]
ACTCTATCTCGGGCTATTCTTTTGATTTATAAGGGATTTTGCCGATTTCGGTCTATTGGTTAAAAAATGA
GCTGATTTAACAAAAATTTAACGCGAATTTTAACAAAATATTAACGTTTACAATTTTATGGTGCACTCTC
AGTACAATCTGCTCTGATGCCGCATAGTTAAGCCAGCCCCGACACCCGCCAACACCCGCTGACGCGCCCT
GACGGGCTTGTCTGCTCCCGGCATCCGCTTACAGACAAGCTGTGACCGTCTCCGGGAGCTGCATGTGTCA
GAGGTTTTCACCGTCATCACCGAAACGCGCGAGACGAAAGGGCCTCGTGATACGCCTATTTTTATAGGTT
AATGTCATGATAATAATGGTTTCTTAGACGTCAGGTGGCACTTTTCGGGGAAATGTGCGCGGAACCCCTA
TTTGTTTATTTTTCTAAATACATTCAAATATGTATCCGCTCATGAGACAATAACCCTGATAAATGCTTCA
ATAATATTGAAAAAGGAAGAGTATGAGTATTCAACATTTCCGTGTCGCCCTTATTCCCTTTTTTGCGGCA
TTTTGCCTTCCTGTTTTTGCTCACCCAGAAACGCTGGTGAAAGTAAAAGATGCTGAAGATCAGTTGGGTG
CACGAGTGGGTTACATCGAACTGGATCTCAACAGCGGTAAGATCCTTGAGAGTTTTCGCCCCGAAGAACG
TTTTCCAATGATGAGCACTTTTAAAGTTCTGCTATGTGGCGCGGTATTATCCCGTATTGACGCCGGGCAA
GAGCAACTCGGTCGCCGCATACACTATTCTCAGAATGACTTGGTTGAGTACTCACCAGTCACAGAAAAGC
ATCTTACGGATGGCATGACAGTAAGAGAATTATGCAGTGCTGCCATAACCATGAGTGATAACACTGCGGC
CAACTTACTTCTGACAACGATCGGAGGACCGAAGGAGCTAACCGCTTTTTTGCACAACATGGGGGATCAT
GTAACTCGCCTTGATCGTTGGGAACCGGAGCTGAATGAAGCCATACCAAACGACGAGCGTGACACCACGA
TGCCTGTAGCAATGGCAACAACGTTGCGCAAACTATTAACTGGCGAACTACTTACTCTAGCTTCCCGGCA
ACAATTAATAGACTGGATGGAGGCGGATAAAGTTGCAGGACCACTTCTGCGCTCGGCCCTTCCGGCTGGC
TGGTTTATTGCTGATAAATCTGGAGCCGGTGAGCGTGGGTCTCGCGGTATCATTGCAGCACTGGGGCCAG
ATGGTAAGCCCTCCCGTATCGTAGTTATCTACACGACGGGGAGTCAGGCAACTATGGATGAACGAAATAG
ACAGATCGCTGAGATAGGTGCCTCACTGATTAAGCATTGGTAACTGTCAGACCAAGTTTACTCATATATA
CTTTAGATTGATTTAAAACTTCATTTTTAATTTAAAAGGATCTAGGTGAAGATCCTTTTTGATAATCTCA
TGACCAAAATCCCTTAACGTGAGTTTTCGTTCCACTGAGCGTCAGACCCCGTAGAAAAGATCAAAGGATC
TTCTTGAGATCCTTTTTTTCTGCGCGTAATCTGCTGCTTGCAAACAAAAAAACCACCGCTACCAGCGGTG
GTTTGTTTGCCGGATCAAGAGCTACCAACTCTTTTTCCGAAGGTAACTGGCTTCAGCAGAGCGCAGATAC
CAAATACTGTTCTTCTAGTGTAGCCGTAGTTAGGCCACCACTTCAAGAACTCTGTAGCACCGCCTACATA
CCTCGCTCTGCTAATCCTGTTACCAGTGGCTGCTGCCAGTGGCGATAAGTCGTGTCTTACCGGGTTGGAC
TCAAGACGATAGTTACCGGATAAGGCGCAGCGGTCGGGCTGAACGGGGGGTTCGTGCACACAGCCCAGCT
TGGAGCGAACGACCTACACCGAACTGAGATACCTACAGCGTGAGCTATGAGAAAGCGCCACGCTTCCCGA
AGGGAGAAAGGCGGACAGGTATCCGGTAAGCGGCAGGGTCGGAACAGGAGAGCGCACGAGGGAGCTTCCA
GGGGGAAACGCCTGGTATCTTTATAGTCCTGTCGGGTTTCGCCACCTCTGACTTGAGCGTCGATTTTTGT
GATGCTCGTCAGGGGGGCGGAGCCTATGGAAAAACGCCAGCAACGCGGCCTTTTTACGGTTCCTGGCCTT
TTGCTGGCCTTTTGCTCACATGT
Features (pLannotate 1.2.2; 14 found; start..end, strand, type, name):
     12..39      +  repeat_region  AAV2 ITR (fragment): inverted terminal repeat of adeno-associated virus serotype 2 inverted
     68..95      +  repeat_region  AAV2 ITR (fragment): inverted terminal repeat of adeno-associated virus serotype 2 inverted
    791..1507    +  CDS            SYFP2: SYFP2 is a basic (constitutively fluorescent) yellow fluorescent protein published in 2006, derived from Aequorea victoria. It is reported to be a very rapidly-maturing monomer with moderate acid sensitivity.
   1547..1704    +  misc_feature   WPRE (fragment): woodchuck hepatitis virus posttranscriptional regulatory element
   1710..1790    +  misc_feature   WPRE (fragment): woodchuck hepatitis virus posttranscriptional regulatory element
   1807..1918    +  polyA_signal   bGH poly(A) signal: bovine growth hormone polyadenylation signal
   2036..2176    +  repeat_region  AAV2 ITR: inverted terminal repeat of adeno-associated virus serotype 2 inverted
   2181..2232    -  misc_feature   bom (fragment): basis of mobility region from pBR322
   2251..2706    +  rep_origin     f1 ori (sequence partly withheld): f1 bacteriophage origin of replication; arrow indicates direction of (+) strand synthesis
   2707..2756    -  misc_feature   bom (fragment): basis of mobility region from pBR322
   2858..2893    -  CDS            rop (fragment): Rop protein, which maintains plasmids at low copy number; rop
   2988..3092    +  promoter       AmpR promoter: bla
   3093..3953    +  CDS            AmpR: β-lactamase; bla; confers resistance to ampicillin, carbenicillin, and related antibiotics
   4124..4712    +  rep_origin     ori: high-copy-number ColE1/pMB1/pBR322/pUC origin of replication
