[The description below was written by a language model from this plasmid's Addgene catalogue record and pLannotate feature annotations shown in this document.]
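Description:
AiP12601 - pAAV-AiE0768m-minBG-SYFP2-WPRE3-BGHpA (alias CN2601) is a 4,773 nt AAV transfer plasmid built on a pAAV2 backbone and intended for packaging an enhancer-driven fluorescent reporter into recombinant adeno-associated virus. In bacteria it replicates from a high-copy ColE1/pUC-type origin and is selected with ampicillin through the bla gene and its own promoter. An f1 phage origin is also present, along with short remnants of the pBR322 bom and rop regions. The record lists a recombination-deficient growth strain, consistent with the tendency of ITR repeats to rearrange.

The viral genome is bounded by AAV2 inverted terminal repeats, which supply the cis signals for replication and encapsidation. The annotation finds the downstream ITR intact, but detects only two short fragments of the upstream one. Between them, according to the name and catalogue fields, the AiE0768m enhancer sits upstream of a minimal beta-globin promoter (minBG). Neither element is annotated in the feature table, but the unannotated stretch ahead of the reporter is where they would lie. The minimal promoter has little activity on its own, so expression depends on the enhancer, which is described as designed to direct transgene expression in specific populations of brain cells; the record does not say which ones. The payload is SYFP2, a rapidly maturing monomeric yellow fluorescent protein. It is followed by WPRE3, a shortened woodchuck posttranscriptional element (detected as two WPRE fragments) that boosts transcript expression while saving packaging space, and by the bovine growth hormone polyadenylation signal. The construct belongs to a suite of enhancer AAVs for genetic access to cortical cell types and serves to label and assess the cells in which the enhancer is active.
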