Addgene plasmid #230118: AiP12601 - pAAV-AiE0768m-minBG-SYFP2-WPRE3-BGHpA (Alias: CN2601)
Purpose: AiE0768m is an enhancer sequence, designed to drive AAV-mediated transgene expression in specific populations of brain cells
Depositing lab: Allen Institute for Brain Science & Boaz Levi. Depositing organization: Allen Institute. Publication: A suite of enhancer AAVs and transgenic mouse lines for genetic access to cortical cell types. Ben-Simon Y, Hooper M, Narayan S, Daigle TL, Dwivedi D, Way SW, Oster A, Stafford DA, Mich JK, Taormina MJ, Martinez RA, Opitz-Araya X, Roth JR, Alexander JR, Allen S, Amster A, Arbuckle J, Ayala A, Baker PM, Bakken TE, Barcelli T, Barta S, Bendrick J, Bertagnolli D, Bielstein C, Bishwakarma P, Bowlus J, Boyer G, Brouner K, Casian B, Casper T, Chakka AB, Chakrabarty R, Chance RK, Chavan S, Clark M, Colbert K, Collman F, Daniel S, Departee M, DiValentin P, Donadio N, Dotson N, Egdorf T, Fliss T, Gabitto M, Garcia J, Gary A, Gasperini M, Gloe J, Goldy J, Gore BB, Graybuck L, Greisman N, Haeseleer F, Halterman C, Haradon Z, Hastings SD, Helback O, Ho W, Hockemeyer D, Huang C, Huff S, Hunker A, Johansen N, Jones D, Juneau Z, Kalmbach B, Kannan M, Khem S, Kussick E, Kutsal R, Larsen R, Lee C, Lee AY, Leibly M, Lenz GH, Li S, Liang E, Lusk N, Madigan Z, Malloy J, Malone J, McCue R, Melchor J, Mollenkopf T, Moosman S, Morin E, Newman D, Ng L, Ngo K, Omstead V, Otto S, Oyama A, Pena N, Pham T, Phillips E, Pom CA, Potekhina L, Ransford S, Ray PL, Rette D, Reynoldson C, Rimorin C, Rocha D, Ruiz A, Sanchez REA, Sawyer L, Sedeno-Cortes A, Sevigny JP, Shapovalova N, Shepard N, Shulga L, Sigler AR, Siverts L, Soliman S, Somasundaram S, Staats B, Stewart K, Szelenyi E, Tieu M, Trader C, Tran A, van Velthoven CTJ, Walker M, Wang Y, Weed N, Wirthlin M, Wood T, Wynalda B, Yao Z, Zhou T, Ariza J, Dee N, Reding M, Ronellenfitch K, Mufti S, Sunkin SM, Smith KA, Esposito L, Waters J, Thyagarajan B, Yao S, Lein ES, Zeng H, Levi BP, Ngai J, Ting JT, Tasic B. Cell. 2025 May 16:S0092-8674(25)00513-6. doi: 10.1016/j.cell.2025.05.002. PubMed 40403729.
Backbone
  Vector backbone: pAAV2
  Vector type: AAV
Growth in bacteria
  Bacterial resistance: Ampicillin, 100 μg/mL
  Growth temperature: 37°C
  Growth strain: NEB Stable
  Copy number: High Copy
Gene/Insert
  Gene/Insert name: SYFP2
  Species: Synthetic
  Promoter: minBG
  Cloning method: Gibson Cloning
Terms and licenses: Academic/Nonprofit Terms; Industry Terms: Not Available to Industry
How to cite: AiP12601 - pAAV-AiE0768m-minBG-SYFP2-WPRE3-BGHpA (Alias: CN2601) was a gift from Allen Institute for Brain Science & Boaz Levi (Addgene plasmid # 230118 ; http://n2t.net/addgene:230118 ; RRID:Addgene_230118)
